Addgene plasmid #205310: pAAV-CaMKII-WHaloCaMP1a
Purpose: Production of AAV particles encoding WHaloCaMP1a from the CaMKII promoter
Depositing lab: Eric Schreiter. Depositing organization: HHMI, Janelia Research Campus. Publication: A modular chemigenetic calcium indicator enables in vivo functional imaging with near-infrared light. Farrants H, Shuai Y, Lemon WC, Hernandez CM, Yang S, Patel R, Qiao G, Frei MS, Grimm JB, Hanson TL, Tomaska F, Turner GC, Stringer C, Keller PJ, Beyene AG, Chen Y, Liang Y, Lavis LD, Schreiter ER. bioRxiv. 2023 Jul 19:2023.07.18.549527. doi: 10.1101/2023.07.18.549527. Preprint. PubMed 37503182.
Backbone
  Vector backbone: pAAV
  Vector type: AAV
Growth in bacteria
  Bacterial resistance: Ampicillin, 100 μg/mL
  Growth temperature: 30°C
  Growth strain: NEB Stable
  Copy number: High Copy
Gene/Insert
  Gene/Insert name: WHaloCaMP1a
  Species: Synthetic
  Cloning method: Gibson Cloning
Terms and licenses: Academic/Nonprofit Terms; Industry Terms: Not Available to Industry
Depositor comments: Please visit https://doi.org/10.1101/2023.07.18.549527 for bioRxiv preprint.
How to cite: pAAV-CaMKII-WHaloCaMP1a was a gift from Eric Schreiter (Addgene plasmid # 205310 ; http://n2t.net/addgene:205310 ; RRID:Addgene_205310)
