[The description below was written by a language model from this plasmid's Addgene catalogue record and pLannotate feature annotations shown in this document.]
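Description:
pAAV-CaMKII-WHaloCaMP1a is an adeno-associated virus transfer plasmid of about 6.8 kb, built on a pAAV backbone and intended for producing AAV particles that deliver the calcium indicator WHaloCaMP1a. In bacteria it is maintained by a high-copy ColE1/pUC-type origin and selected with ampicillin through the β-lactamase gene and its own promoter. An f1 phage origin is also present, along with short remnants of the pBR322 bom and rop regions. The expression cassette is flanked by AAV2 inverted terminal repeats, which are the cis elements required for replication and packaging of the vector genome. The downstream ITR is annotated in full, whereas the upstream one is detected only as two short fragments. This could reflect incomplete sequencing or annotation of this repetitive, structured region, or a partial ITR. The record does not say which.

Between the ITRs, the mouse CaMKIIα promoter, commonly used to favour expression in excitatory neurons, drives a synthetic open reading frame. The annotation shows HaloTag split into two segments, with a short myosin light chain kinase-derived segment (the region that typically supplies a calmodulin-binding peptide in such sensors) and calmodulin inserted between them. This arrangement is characteristic of a chemigenetic sensor. HaloTag covalently captures a chloroalkane-bearing dye ligand, and calcium-dependent interaction of calmodulin with its peptide alters the protein environment around the bound dye to change its fluorescence. A WPRE downstream of the coding sequence enhances transcript stability and expression, and the human growth hormone polyadenylation signal terminates the message. The associated publication describes the sensor as modular and suited to in vivo functional imaging with near-infrared light.
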