Features (pLannotate 1.2.2; 17 found; start..end, strand, type, name):
     12..39      +  repeat_region  AAV2 ITR (fragment): inverted terminal repeat of adeno-associated virus serotype 2 inverted
     68..95      +  repeat_region  AAV2 ITR (fragment): inverted terminal repeat of adeno-associated virus serotype 2 inverted
    149..1437    +  promoter       CaMKII promoter: promoter for the mouse calcium/calmodulin-dependent kinase II α subunit
   1527..2049    +  CDS            HaloTag® (fragment): modified bacterial dehalogenase that forms covalent bonds with chloroalkane derivatives
   2061..2120    +  CDS            MYLK (fragment): MYLK_SHEEP - Experimental evidence at transcript level: Swiss-Prot protein existence level 2. Calcium/calmodulin-dependent myosin light chain kinase implicated in smooth muscle contraction via phosphorylation of myosin light chains (MLC). Also regulates actin-myosin interaction through a non-kinase activity. Phosphorylates PTK2B/PYK2 and myosin light-chains. Involved in the inflammatory response (e.g. apoptosis, vascular permeability, leukocyte diapedesis), cell motility and morphology, airway hyperreactivity and other activities relevant to asthma. Required for tonic airway smooth muscle cont
   2154..2597    +  CDS            CALM1 (sequence partly withheld): CALM1_HUMAN - Also known as CALM, CAM, CAM1. Experimental evidence at protein level: Swiss-Prot protein existence level 1. (Microbial infection) Required for Legionella pneumophila SidJ glutamylase activity. From Homo sapiens (Human).
   2601..2951    +  CDS            HaloTag® (fragment): modified bacterial dehalogenase that forms covalent bonds with chloroalkane derivatives
   2967..3555    +  misc_feature   WPRE: woodchuck hepatitis virus posttranscriptional regulatory element
   3587..4063    +  polyA_signal   hGH poly(A) signal: human growth hormone polyadenylation signal
   4103..4243    +  repeat_region  AAV2 ITR: inverted terminal repeat of adeno-associated virus serotype 2 inverted
   4248..4299    -  misc_feature   bom (fragment): basis of mobility region from pBR322
   4318..4773    +  rep_origin     f1 ori (sequence partly withheld): f1 bacteriophage origin of replication; arrow indicates direction of (+) strand synthesis
   4774..4823    -  misc_feature   bom (fragment): basis of mobility region from pBR322
   4925..4960    -  CDS            rop (fragment): Rop protein, which maintains plasmids at low copy number; rop
   5055..5159    +  promoter       AmpR promoter: bla
   5160..6020    +  CDS            AmpR: β-lactamase; bla; confers resistance to ampicillin, carbenicillin, and related antibiotics
   6191..6779    +  rep_origin     ori: high-copy-number ColE1/pMB1/pBR322/pUC origin of replication
>Addgene plasmid #205310 | pAAV-CaMKII-WHaloCaMP1a | addgene full sequence | sequence record 404983 | Addgene NGS Result
CCTGCAGGCAGCTGCGCGCTCGCTCGCTCACTGAGGCCGCCCGGGCGTCGGGCGACCTTTGGTCGCCCGG
CCTCAGTGAGCGAGCGAGCGCGCAGAGAGGGAGTGGCCAACTCCATCACTAGGGGTTCCTGCGGCCGCAC
GCGTTTAACATTATGGCCTTAGGTCACTTCATCTCCATGGGGTTCTTCTTCTGATTTTCTAGAAAATGAG
ATGGGGGTGCAGAGAGCTTCCTCAGTGACCTGCCCAGGGTCACATCAGAAATGTCAGAGCTAGAACTTGA
ACTCAGATTACTAATCTTAAATTCCATGCCTTGGGGGCATGCAAGTACGATATACAGAAGGAGTGAACTC
ATTAGGGCAGATGACCAATGAGTTTAGGAAAGAAGAGTCCAGGGCAGGGTACATCTACACCACCCGCCCA
GCCCTGGGTGAGTCCAGCCACGTTCACCTCATTATAGTTGCCTCTCTCCAGTCCTACCTTGACGGGAAGC
ACAAGCAGAAACTGGGACAGGAGCCCCAGGAGACCAAATCTTCATGGTCCCTCTGGGAGGATGGGTGGGG
AGAGCTGTGGCAGAGGCCTCAGGAGGGGCCCTGCTGCTCAGTGGTGACAGATAGGGGTGAGAAAGCAGAC
AGAGTCATTCCGTCAGCATTCTGGGTCTGTTTGGTACTTCTTCTCACGCTAAGGTGGCGGTGTGATATGC
ACAATGGCTAAAAAGCAGGGAGAGCTGGAAAGAAACAAGGACAGAGACAGAGGCCAAGTCAACCAGACCA
ATTCCCAGAGGAAGCAAAGAAACCATTACAGAGACTACAAGGGGGAAGGGAAGGAGAGATGAATTAGCTT
CCCCTGTAAACCTTAGAACCCAGCTGTTGCCAGGGCAACGGGGCAATACCTGTCTCTTCAGAGGAGATGA
AGTTGCCAGGGTAACTACATCCTGTCTTTCTCAAGGACCATCCCAGAATGTGGCACCCACTAGCCGTTAC
CATAGCAACTGCCTCTTTGCCCCACTTAATCCCATCCCGTCTGTTAAAAGGGCCCTATAGTTGGAGGTGG
GGGAGGTAGGAAGAGCGATGATCACTTGTGGACTAAGTTTGTTCGCATCCCCTTCTCCAACCCCCTCAGT
ACATCACCCTGGGGGAACAGGGTCCACTTGCTCCTGGGCCCACACAGTCCTGCAGTATTGTGTATATAAG
GCCAGGGCAAAGAGGAGCAGGTTTTAAAGTGAAAGGCAGGCAGGTGTTGGGGAGGCAGTTACCGGGGCAA
CGGGAACAGGGCGTTTCGGAGGTGGTTGCCATGGGGACCTGGATGCTGACGAAGGCTCGCGAGGCTGTGA
GCAGCCACAGTGCCCTGCTCAGAAGCCCCAAGCTCGTCAGTCAAGCCGGTTCTCCGTTTGCACTCAGGAG
CACGGGCAGGCGAGTGGCCCCTAGTTCTGGGGGCAGCTCTAGAGCGGTACCGGATCCGCCACCATGCTGC
AGAACGAGCTTGCTCTTAAGTTGGCTGGACTTGATATTAACAAGACTGGAGGTTCTGCAGAAATCGGTAC
TGGCTTTCCATTCGACCCCCATTATGTGGAAGTCCTGGGCGAGCGCATGCACTACGTCGATGTTGGTCCG
CGCGATGGCACCCCTGTGCTGTTCCTGCACGGTAACCCGACCTCCTCCTACGTGTGGCGCAACATCATCC
CGCATGTTGCACCGACCCATCGCTGCATTGCTCCAGACCTGATCGGTATGGGCAAATCCGACAAACCAGA
CCTGGGTTATTTCTTCGACGACCACGTCCGCTTCATGGATGCCTTCATCGAAGCCCTGGGTCTGGAAGAG
GTCGTCCTGGTCATTCACGACTGGGGCTCCGCTCTGGGTTTCCACTGGGCCAAGCGCAATCCAGAGCGCG
TCAAAGGTATTGCATTTATGGAGTTCATCCGCCCTATCCCGACCTGGGACGAATGGCCAGAATTTGCCCG
CGAGACCTTCCAGGCCTTCCGCACCACCGACGTCGGCCGCAAGCTGATCATCGATCAGAACGTTTTTATC
GAGTGGACGCTGCCGATGGCCGTCGCGCGCGCCCGTCGTAAATGGCAGAAAACAGGCCATGCGGTTCGTG
CTATCGGTCGTTTGTCGAGCGGAGGCTCTGGCGGTTCCGGCGGTTCAGGTGGATCA
[438 nt withheld, positions 2157-2594]
AAGTATCTGACTGAAGTCGAGATGGACCATTACCGCGAGCCGTTCCTGAATCCTGTTGACCGCGAGCCAC
TGTGGCGCTTCCCAAACGAGCTGCCAATCGCCGGTGAGCCAGCGAACATCGTCGCGCTGGTCGAAGAATA
CATGGACTGGCTGCACCAGTCCCCTGTCCCGAAGCTGCTGTTCTGGGGCACCCCAGGCGTTCTGATCCCA
CCGGCCGAAGCCGCTCGCCTGGCCAAAAGCCTGCCTAACTGCAAGGCTGTGGACATCGGCCCGGGTCTGA
ATCTGCTGCAAGAAGACAACCCGGACCTGATCGGCAGCGAGATCGCGCGCTGGCTGTCGACGCTCGAGAT
TTCCGGCTAAAAGCTTATCGATAATCAACCTCTGGATTACAAAATTTGTGAAAGATTGACTGGTATTCTT
AACTATGTTGCTCCTTTTACGCTATGTGGATACGCTGCTTTAATGCCTTTGTATCATGCTATTGCTTCCC
GTATGGCTTTCATTTTCTCCTCCTTGTATAAATCCTGGTTGCTGTCTCTTTATGAGGAGTTGTGGCCCGT
TGTCAGGCAACGTGGCGTGGTGTGCACTGTGTTTGCTGACGCAACCCCCACTGGTTGGGGCATTGCCACC
ACCTGTCAGCTCCTTTCCGGAACTTTCGCTTTCCCCCTCCCTATTGCCACGGCGGAACTCATCGCCGCCT
GCCTTGCCCGCTGCTGGACAGGGGCTCGGCTGTTGGGCACTGACAATTCCGTGGTGTTGTCGGGGAAATC
ATCGTCCTTTCCTTGGCTGCTCGCCTATGTTGCCACCTGGATTCTGCGCGGGACGTCCTTCTGCTACGTC
CCTTCGGCCCTCAATCCAGCGGACCTTCCTTCCCGCGGCCTGCTGCCGGCTCTGCGGCCTCTTCCGCGTC
TTCGCCTTCGCCCTCAGACGAGTCGGATCTCCCTTTGGGCCGCCTCCCCGCATCGATACCGAGCGCTGCT
CGAGAGATCTACGGGTGGCATCCCTGTGACCCCTCCCCAGTGCCTCTCCTGGCCCTGGAAGTTGCCACTC
CAGTGCCCACCAGCCTTGTCCTAATAAAATTAAGTTGCATCATTTTGTCTGACTAGGTGTCCTTCTATAA
TATTATGGGGTGGAGGGGGGTGGTATGGAGCAAGGGGCAAGTTGGGAAGACAACCTGTAGGGCCTGCGGG
GTCTATTGGGAACCAAGCTGGAGTGCAGTGGCACAATCTTGGCTCACTGCAATCTCCGCCTCCTGGGTTC
AAGCGATTCTCCTGCCTCAGCCTCCCGAGTTGTTGGGATTCCAGGCATGCATGACCAGGCTCAGCTAATT
TTTGTTTTTTTGGTAGAGACGGGGTTTCACCATATTGGCCAGGCTGGTCTCCAACTCCTAATCTCAGGTG
ATCTACCCACCTTGGCCTCCCAAATTGCTGGGATTACAGGCGTGAACCACTGCTCCCTTCCCTGTCCTTC
TGATTTTGTAGGTAACCACGTGCGGACCGAGCGGCCGCAGGAACCCCTAGTGATGGAGTTGGCCACTCCC
TCTCTGCGCGCTCGCTCGCTCACTGAGGCCGGGCGACCAAAGGTCGCCCGACGCCCGGGCTTTGCCCGGG
CGGCCTCAGTGAGCGAGCGAGCGCGCAGCTGCCTGCAGGGGCGCCTGATGCGGTATTTTCTCCTTACGCA
TCTGTGCGGTATTTCACACCGCATA
[95 nt withheld, positions 4300-4394]
T
[46 nt withheld, positions 4396-4441]
C
[141 nt withheld, positions 4443-4583]
CCTTTGACGTTGGAGTCCACGTTCTTT
[37 nt withheld, positions 4611-4647]
ACTCTATCTCGGGCTATTCTTTTGATTTATAAGGGATTTTGCCGATTTCGGTCTATTGGTTAAAAAATGA
GCTGATTTAACAAAAATTTAACGCGAATTTTAACAAAATATTAACGTTTACAATTTTATGGTGCACTCTC
AGTACAATCTGCTCTGATGCCGCATAGTTAAGCCAGCCCCGACACCCGCCAACACCCGCTGACGCGCCCT
GACGGGCTTGTCTGCTCCCGGCATCCGCTTACAGACAAGCTGTGACCGTCTCCGGGAGCTGCATGTGTCA
GAGGTTTTCACCGTCATCACCGAAACGCGCGAGACGAAAGGGCCTCGTGATACGCCTATTTTTATAGGTT
AATGTCATGATAATAATGGTTTCTTAGACGTCAGGTGGCACTTTTCGGGGAAATGTGCGCGGAACCCCTA
TTTGTTTATTTTTCTAAATACATTCAAATATGTATCCGCTCATGAGACAATAACCCTGATAAATGCTTCA
ATAATATTGAAAAAGGAAGAGTATGAGTATTCAACATTTCCGTGTCGCCCTTATTCCCTTTTTTGCGGCA
TTTTGCCTTCCTGTTTTTGCTCACCCAGAAACGCTGGTGAAAGTAAAAGATGCTGAAGATCAGTTGGGTG
CACGAGTGGGTTACATCGAACTGGATCTCAACAGCGGTAAGATCCTTGAGAGTTTTCGCCCCGAAGAACG
TTTTCCAATGATGAGCACTTTTAAAGTTCTGCTATGTGGCGCGGTATTATCCCGTATTGACGCCGGGCAA
GAGCAACTCGGTCGCCGCATACACTATTCTCAGAATGACTTGGTTGAGTACTCACCAGTCACAGAAAAGC
ATCTTACGGATGGCATGACAGTAAGAGAATTATGCAGTGCTGCCATAACCATGAGTGATAACACTGCGGC
CAACTTACTTCTGACAACGATCGGAGGACCGAAGGAGCTAACCGCTTTTTTGCACAACATGGGGGATCAT
GTAACTCGCCTTGATCGTTGGGAACCGGAGCTGAATGAAGCCATACCAAACGACGAGCGTGACACCACGA
TGCCTGTAGCAATGGCAACAACGTTGCGCAAACTATTAACTGGCGAACTACTTACTCTAGCTTCCCGGCA
ACAATTAATAGACTGGATGGAGGCGGATAAAGTTGCAGGACCACTTCTGCGCTCGGCCCTTCCGGCTGGC
TGGTTTATTGCTGATAAATCTGGAGCCGGTGAGCGTGGGTCTCGCGGTATCATTGCAGCACTGGGGCCAG
ATGGTAAGCCCTCCCGTATCGTAGTTATCTACACGACGGGGAGTCAGGCAACTATGGATGAACGAAATAG
ACAGATCGCTGAGATAGGTGCCTCACTGATTAAGCATTGGTAACTGTCAGACCAAGTTTACTCATATATA
CTTTAGATTGATTTAAAACTTCATTTTTAATTTAAAAGGATCTAGGTGAAGATCCTTTTTGATAATCTCA
TGACCAAAATCCCTTAACGTGAGTTTTCGTTCCACTGAGCGTCAGACCCCGTAGAAAAGATCAAAGGATC
TTCTTGAGATCCTTTTTTTCTGCGCGTAATCTGCTGCTTGCAAACAAAAAAACCACCGCTACCAGCGGTG
GTTTGTTTGCCGGATCAAGAGCTACCAACTCTTTTTCCGAAGGTAACTGGCTTCAGCAGAGCGCAGATAC
CAAATACTGTTCTTCTAGTGTAGCCGTAGTTAGGCCACCACTTCAAGAACTCTGTAGCACCGCCTACATA
CCTCGCTCTGCTAATCCTGTTACCAGTGGCTGCTGCCAGTGGCGATAAGTCGTGTCTTACCGGGTTGGAC
TCAAGACGATAGTTACCGGATAAGGCGCAGCGGTCGGGCTGAACGGGGGGTTCGTGCACACAGCCCAGCT
TGGAGCGAACGACCTACACCGAACTGAGATACCTACAGCGTGAGCTATGAGAAAGCGCCACGCTTCCCGA
AGGGAGAAAGGCGGACAGGTATCCGGTAAGCGGCAGGGTCGGAACAGGAGAGCGCACGAGGGAGCTTCCA
GGGGGAAACGCCTGGTATCTTTATAGTCCTGTCGGGTTTCGCCACCTCTGACTTGAGCGTCGATTTTTGT
GATGCTCGTCAGGGGGGCGGAGCCTATGGAAAAACGCCAGCAACGCGGCCTTTTTACGGTTCCTGGCCTT
TTGCTGGCCTTTTGCTCACATGT
